Addgene plasmid #114039: MIS12-FRB-tagRFP
Purpose: Kinetochore localised FRB tagged with FLAG and tagRFP
Depositing lab: Geert Kops. Depositing organization: University Medical Centre Utrecht. Publication: Conditional targeting of MAD1 to kinetochores is sufficient to reactivate the spindle assembly checkpoint in metaphase. Kuijt TE, Omerzu M, Saurin AT, Kops GJ. Chromosoma. 2014 Oct;123(5):471-80. doi: 10.1007/s00412-014-0458-9. Epub 2014 Apr 4. PubMed 24695965.
Backbone
  Vector backbone: pcDNA3.0
  Vector type: Mammalian Expression
  Selectable markers: Puromycin
Growth in bacteria
  Bacterial resistance: Ampicillin, 100 μg/mL
  Growth temperature: 37°C
  Growth strain: DH5alpha
  Copy number: High Copy
Gene/Insert
  Gene/Insert name: MIS12
  Species: H. sapiens (human)
  Entrez Gene: MIS12 (a.k.a. 2510025F08Rik, KNTC2AP, MTW1, hMis12)
  Promoter: CMV
  Tag / fusion protein: FRB-FLAG-tagRFP (C terminal on insert)
  Cloning method: Restriction Enzyme; 5′ cloning site Unknown (unknown if destroyed); 3′ cloning site Unknown (unknown if destroyed)
Terms and licenses: Academic/Nonprofit Terms; Industry Terms: Not Available to Industry
Depositor comments: T2098L mutant of FKBP-rapamycin binding domain of human FRAP. Puromycin is expressed via IRES sequence
How to cite: MIS12-FRB-tagRFP was a gift from Geert Kops (Addgene plasmid # 114039 ; http://n2t.net/addgene:114039 ; RRID:Addgene_114039)
