[The description below was written by a language model from this plasmid's Addgene catalogue record and pLannotate feature annotations shown in this document.]
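Description:
MIS12-FRB-tagRFP is a mammalian expression plasmid built on a pcDNA3.0-type backbone, about 6.8 kb in both the depositor and repository sequence records, which carry the same set of annotated features in the same order. It is maintained in E. coli at high copy through a ColE1/pUC-type origin and selected with ampicillin via the β-lactamase gene. Small remnants of lac regulatory sequence, a bom fragment and short SV40 promoter and poly(A) fragments are also annotated but appear to be backbone leftovers rather than functional parts.

The payload is a single CMV enhancer/promoter-driven transcript encoding human MIS12, a subunit of the kinetochore MIS12 complex, fused at its C terminus to FRB, a FLAG epitope and the monomeric red fluorescent protein TagRFP. The FRB module is the T2098L mutant of the FKBP-rapamycin binding domain of human FRAP, a variant that binds synthetic rapamycin analogues such as AP21967. Downstream of the fusion lie a chimeric intron, an EMCV IRES and the puromycin N-acetyltransferase gene, ending in a bGH polyadenylation signal. Puromycin resistance is therefore translated from the same mRNA as the fusion, linking drug selection in mammalian cells to expression of the tagged protein. T7 and SP6 promoters flank the fusion coding region.

MIS12 anchors the FRB domain at kinetochores, where it acts as a docking site for chemically induced dimerisation: an FKBP-tagged partner protein can be recruited there on ligand addition, while TagRFP and FLAG allow the anchor to be visualised and detected. The associated publication used this approach to target MAD1 conditionally to kinetochores and test reactivation of the spindle assembly checkpoint in metaphase.
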