Features (pLannotate 1.2.2; 25 found; start..end, strand, type, name):
     43..422     +  enhancer       CMV enhancer: human cytomegalovirus immediate early enhancer
    423..626     +  promoter       CMV promoter: human cytomegalovirus (CMV) immediate early promoter
    622..655     +  LTR            5' LTR (truncated) (fragment): truncated 5' long terminal repeat (LTR) from HIV-1
    671..689     +  promoter       T7 promoter: promoter for bacteriophage T7 RNA polymerase
    714..1328    +  CDS            MIS12: MIS12_HUMAN - Experimental evidence at protein level: Swiss-Prot protein existence level 1. Part of the MIS12 complex which is required for normal chromosome alignment and segregation and for kinetochore formation during mitosis (PubMed:12515822, PubMed:15502821, PubMed:16585270). Essential for proper kinetochore microtubule attachments (PubMed:23891108). From Homo sapiens (Human).
   1335..1360    +  misc_feature   MCS (fragment): multiple cloning site
   1374..1652    +  CDS            FRB*: T2098L mutant of FKBP-rapamycin binding domain of human FRAP binds synthetic ligands such as AP21967
   1662..1685    +  CDS            FLAG: FLAG® epitope tag, followed by an enterokinase cleavage site
   1692..2405    +  CDS            TagRFP: monomeric derivative of red fluorescent protein from Entacmaea quadricolor (Merzlyak et al., 2007) mammalian codon-optimized
   2415..2433    -  promoter       SP6 promoter: promoter for bacteriophage SP6 RNA polymerase
   2504..2733    +  intron         chimeric intron: chimera between introns from adenovirus and immunoglobulin heavy chain genes
   2902..3364    +  misc_feature   IRES: internal ribosome entry site (IRES) of the encephalomyocarditis virus (EMCV)
   3397..3996    +  CDS            PuroR: puromycin N-acetyltransferase; pac from Streptomyces; confers resistance to puromycin
   4046..4111    +  CDS            dmpM (fragment): DMPM_STRAD - Protein inferred from homology: Swiss-Prot protein existence level 3. From Streptomyces alboniger.
   4138..4362    +  polyA_signal   bGH poly(A) signal: bovine growth hormone polyadenylation signal
   4366..4387    +  promoter       SV40 promoter (fragment): SV40 enhancer and early promoter
   4397..4448    +  polyA_signal   SV40 poly(A) signal (fragment): SV40 polyadenylation signal
   4512..4528    -  protein_bind   lac operator: The lac repressor binds to the lac operator to inhibit transcription in E. coli. This inhibition can be relieved by adding lactose or isopropyl-β-D-thiogalactopyranoside (IPTG). lac repressor encoded by lacI
   4536..4566    -  promoter       lac promoter: promoter for the E. coli lac operon
   4581..4602    -  protein_bind   CAP binding site: CAP binding activates transcription in the presence of cAMP. E. coli catabolite activator protein
   4615..4707    -  CDS            lacI (fragment): lac repressor; lacI; The lac repressor binds to the lac operator to inhibit transcription in E. coli. This inhibition can be relieved by adding lactose or isopropyl-β-D-thiogalactopyranoside (IPTG).
   4890..5478    -  rep_origin     ori: high-copy-number ColE1/pMB1/pBR322/pUC origin of replication
   5649..6509    -  CDS            AmpR: β-lactamase; bla; confers resistance to ampicillin, carbenicillin, and related antibiotics
   6510..6614    -  promoter       AmpR promoter: bla
   6681..6725    -  misc_feature   bom (fragment): basis of mobility region from pBR322
>Addgene plasmid #114039 | MIS12-FRB-tagRFP | depositor full sequence | sequence record 215342 | Full Sequence
GTTTTGCGCTGCTTCGCGATGTACGGGCCAGATATACGCGTTGACATTGATTATTGACTAGTTATTAATA
GTAATCAATTACGGGGTCATTAGTTCATAGCCCATATATGGAGTTCCGCGTTACATAACTTACGGTAAAT
GGCCCGCCTGGCTGACCGCCCAACGACCCCCGCCCATTGACGTCAATAATGACGTATGTTCCCATAGTAA
CGCCAATAGGGACTTTCCATTGACGTCAATGGGTGGACTATTTACGGTAAACTGCCCACTTGGCAGTACA
TCAAGTGTATCATATGCCAAGTACGCCCCCTATTGACGTCAATGACGGTAAATGGCCCGCCTGGCATTAT
GCCCAGTACATGACCTTATGGGACTTTCCTACTTGGCAGTACATCTACGTATTAGTCATCGCTATTACCA
TGGTGATGCGGTTTTGGCAGTACATCAATGGGCGTGGATAGCGGTTTGACTCACGGGGATTTCCAAGTCT
CCACCCCATTGACGTCAATGGGAGTTTGTTTTGGCACCAAAATCAACGGGACTTTCCAAAATGTCGTAAC
AACTCCGCCCCATTGACGCAAATGGGCGGTAGGCGTGTACGGTGGGAGGTCTATATAAGCAGAGCTCTCT
GGCTAACTAGAGAACCCACTGCTTACTGGCTTATCGAAATTAATACGACTCACTATAGGGAGACCCAAGC
TTGGCGCGCCACCATGTCTGTGGATCCAATGACCTACGAGGCCCAGTTCTTTGGCTTCACGCCACAAACG
TGCATGCTTCGGATCTACATTGCATTTCAAGACTACCTATTTGAAGTGATGCAGGCCGTTGAACAGGTTA
TTCTGAAGAAGCTGGATGGCATCCCAGACTGTGACATTAGCCCAGTGCAGATTCGCAAATGCACAGAGAA
GTTTCTTTGCTTCATGAAAGGACATTTTGATAACCTTTTTAGCAAAATGGAGCAACTGTTTTTGCAGCTG
ATTTTACGTATTCCCTCAAACATCTTGCTTCCTGAAGATAAATGTAAGGAGACACCTTATAGTGAGGAAG
ATTTTCAGCATCTCCAGAAAGAAATTGAACAGTTACAGGAGAAGTACAAGACTGAATTATGTACTAAGCA
GGCCCTTCTTGCAGAATTAGAAGAGCAAAAAATTGTTCAGGCCAAACTCAAACAGACGTTGACTTTCTTT
GATGAGCTTCATAATGTTGGCAGAGATCATGGGACTAGTGATTTTAGGGAGAGTTTAGTATCCCTGGTTC
AGAACTCCAGAAAACTACAGAACATTAGAGACAATGTGGAAAAGGAATCGAAACGACTGAAAATATCGCT
AGCAAGATCTCGAGCTCAAGCTTCGAATTCAATGGCTTCTAGAATCCTCTGGCATGAGATGTGGCATGAA
GGCCTGGAAGAGGCATCTCGTTTGTACTTTGGGGAAAGGAACGTGAAAGGCATGTTTGAGGTGCTGGAGC
CCTTGCATGCTATGATGGAACGGGGCCCCCAGACTCTGAAGGAAACATCCTTTAATCAGGCCTATGGTCG
AGATTTAATGGAGGCCCAAGAGTGGTGCAGGAAGTACATGAAATCAGGGAATGTCAAGGACCTCCTCCAA
GCCTGGGACCTCTATTATCATGTGTTCCGACGAATCTCAAAGACTAGTATCGATTACAAGGATGACGATG
ACAAGGGATCCATGGTGTCTAAGGGCGAAGAGCTGATTAAGGAGAACATGCACATGAAGCTGTACATGGA
GGGCACCGTGAACAACCACCACTTCAAGTGCACATCCGAGGGCGAAGGCAAGCCCTACGAGGGCACCCAG
ACCATGAGAATCAAGGTGGTCGAGGGCGGCCCTCTCCCCTTCGCCTTCGACATCCTGGCTACCAGCTTCA
TGTACGGCAGCAGAACCTTCATCAACCACACCCAGGGCATCCCCGACTTCTTTAAGCAGTCCTTCCCTGA
GGGCTTCACATGGGAGAGAGTCACCACATACGAAGACGGGGGCGTGCTGACCGCTACCCAGGACACCAGC
CTCCAGGACGGCTGCCTCATCTACAACGTCAAGATCAGAGGGGTGAACTTCCCATCCAACGGCCCTGTGA
TGCAGAAGAAAACACTCGGCTGGGAGGCCAACACCGAGATGCTGTACCCCGCTGACGGCGGCCTGGAAGG
CAGAAGCGACATGGCCCTGAAGCTCGTGGGCGGGGGCCACCTGATCTGCAACTTCAAGACCACATACAGA
TCCAAGAAACCCGCTAAGAACCTCAAGATGCCCGGCGTCTACTATGTGGACCACAGACTGGAAAGAATCA
AGGAGGCCGACAAAGAGACCTACGTCGAGCAGCACGAGGTGGCTGTGGCCAGATACTGCGACCTCCCTAG
CAAACTGGGGCACAAACTTAATTGAGGGCCCTATTCTATAGTGTCACCTAAATGCGCGGCCGCATAGATA
ACTGATCCAGTGTGCTGGAATTAATTCGCTGTCTGCGAGGGCCAGCTGTTGGGGTGAGTACTCCCTCTCA
AAAGCGGGCATGACTTCTGCGCTAAGATTGTCAGTTTCCAAAAACGAGGAGGATTTGATATTCACCTGGC
CCGCGGTGATGCCTTTGAGGGTGGCCGCGTCCATCTGGTCAGAAAAGACAATCTTTTTGTTGTCAAGCTT
GAGGTGTGGCAGGCTTGAGATCTGGCCATACACTTGAGTGACAATGACATCCACTTTGCCTTTCTCTCCA
CAGGTGTCCACTCCCAGGTCCAACTGCAGGTCGAGCATGCATCTAGGGCGGCCAATTCCGCCCCTCTCCC
TCCCCCCCCCCTAACGTTACTGGCCGAAGCCGCTTGGAATAAGGCCGGTGTGCGTTTGTCTATATGTGAT
TTTCCACCATATTGCCGTCTTTTGGCAATGTGAGGGCCCGGAAACCTGGCCCTGTCTTCTTGACGAGCAT
TCCTAGGGGTCTTTCCCCTCTCGCCAAAGGAATGCAAGGTCTGTTGAATGTCGTGAAGGAAGCAGTTCCT
CTGGAAGCTTCTTGAAGACAAACAACGTCTGTAGCGACCCTTTGCAGGCAGCGGAACCCCCCACCTGGCG
ACAGGTGCCTCTGCGGCCAAAAGCCACGTGTATAAGATACACCTGCAAAGGCGGCACAACCCCAGTGCCA
CGTTGTGAGTTGGATAGTTGTGGAAAGAGTCAAATGGCTCTCCTCAAGCGTATTCAACAAGGGGCTGAAG
GATGCCCAGAAGGTACCCCATTGTATGGGATCTGATCTGGGGCCTCGGTGCACATGCTTTACATGTGTTT
AGTCGAGGTTAAAAAAACGTCTAGGCCCCCCGAACCACGGGGACGTGGTTTTCCTTTGAAAAACACGATG
ATAAGCTTGCCACAACCCACAAGGAGACGACCTTCCATGACCGAGTACAAGCCCACGGTGCGCCTCGCCA
CCCGCGACGACGTCCCCCGGGCCGTACGCACCCTCGCCGCCGCGTTCGCCGACTACCCCGCCACGCGCCA
CACCGTCGACCCGGACCGCCACATCGAGCGGGTCACCGAGCTGCAAGAACTCTTCCTCACGCGCGTCGGG
CTCGACATCGGCAAGGTGTGGGTCGCGGACGACGGCGCCGCGGTGGCGGTCTGGACCACGCCGGAGAGCG
TCGAAGCGGGGGCGGTGTTCGCCGAGATCGGCCCGCGCATGGCCGAGTTGAGCGGTTCCCGGCTGGCCGC
GCAGCAACAGATGGAAGGCCTCCTGGCGCCGCACCGGCCCAAGGAGCCCGCGTGGTTCCTGGCCACCGTC
GGCGTCTCGCCCGACCACCAGGGCAAGGGTCTGGGCAGCGCCGTCGTGCTCCCCGGAGTGGAGGCGGCCG
AGCGCGCCGGGGTGCCCGCCTTCCTGGAGACCTCCGCGCCCCGCAACCTCCCCTTCTACGAGCGGCTCGG
CTTCACCGTCACCGCCGACGTCGAGTGCCCGAAGGACCGCGCGACCTGGTGCATGACCCGCAAGCCCGGT
GCCTGACGCCCGCCCCACGACCCGCAGCGCCCGACCGAAAGGAGCGCACGACCCCATGGCTCCGACCGAA
GCCGACCCGGGCGGCCCCGCCGACCCCGCACCCGCCCCCGAGGCCCACCGACTCTAGAGCTCGCTGATCA
GCCTCGACTGTGCCTTCTAGTTGCCAGCCATCTGTTGTTTGCCCCTCCCCCGTGCCTTCCTTGACCCTGG
AAGGTGCCACTCCCACTGTCCTTTCCTAATAAAATGAGGAAATTGCATCGCATTGTCTGAGTAGGTGTCA
TTCTATTCTGGGGGGTGGGGTGGGGCAGGACAGCAAGGGGGAGGATTGGGAAGACAATAGCAGGCATGCT
GGGGATGCGGTGGGCTCTATGGCTTCTGAGGCGGAAAGAACCAGCTGGGGCTCGAGTGCATTCTAGTTGT
GGTTTGTCCAAACTCATCAATGTATCTTATCATGTCTGTATACCGTCGACCTCTAGCTAGAGCTTGGCGT
AATCATGGTCATAGCTGTTTCCTGTGTGAAATTGTTATCCGCTCACAATTCCACACAACATACGAGCCGG
AAGCATAAAGTGTAAAGCCTGGGGTGCCTAATGAGTGAGCTAACTCACATTAATTGCGTTGCGCTCACTG
CCCGCTTTCCAGTCGGGAAACCTGTCGTGCCAGCTGCATTAATGAATCGGCCAACGCGCGGGGAGAGGCG
GTTTGCGTATTGGGCGCTCTTCCGCTTCCTCGCTCACTGACTCGCTGCGCTCGGTCGTTCGGCTGCGGCG
AGCGGTATCAGCTCACTCAAAGGCGGTAATACGGTTATCCACAGAATCAGGGGATAACGCAGGAAAGAAC
ATGTGAGCAAAAGGCCAGCAAAAGGCCAGGAACCGTAAAAAGGCCGCGTTGCTGGCGTTTTTCCATAGGC
TCCGCCCCCCTGACGAGCATCACAAAAATCGACGCTCAAGTCAGAGGTGGCGAAACCCGACAGGACTATA
AAGATACCAGGCGTTTCCCCCTGGAAGCTCCCTCGTGCGCTCTCCTGTTCCGACCCTGCCGCTTACCGGA
TACCTGTCCGCCTTTCTCCCTTCGGGAAGCGTGGCGCTTTCTCAATGCTCACGCTGTAGGTATCTCAGTT
CGGTGTAGGTCGTTCGCTCCAAGCTGGGCTGTGTGCACGAACCCCCCGTTCAGCCCGACCGCTGCGCCTT
ATCCGGTAACTATCGTCTTGAGTCCAACCCGGTAAGACACGACTTATCGCCACTGGCAGCAGCCACTGGT
AACAGGATTAGCAGAGCGAGGTATGTAGGCGGTGCTACAGAGTTCTTGAAGTGGTGGCCTAACTACGGCT
ACACTAGAAGGACAGTATTTGGTATCTGCGCTCTGCTGAAGCCAGTTACCTTCGGAAAAAGAGTTGGTAG
CTCTTGATCCGGCAAACAAACCACCGCTGGTAGCGGTGGTTTTTTTGTTTGCAAGCAGCAGATTACGCGC
AGAAAAAAAGGATCTCAAGAAGATCCTTTGATCTTTTCTACGGGGTCTGACGCTCAGTGGAACGAAAACT
CACGTTAAGGGATTTTGGTCATGAGATTATCAAAAAGGATCTTCACCTAGATCCTTTTAAATTAAAAATG
AAGTTTTAAATCAATCTAAAGTATATATGAGTAAACTTGGTCTGACAGTTACCAATGCTTAATCAGTGAG
GCACCTATCTCAGCGATCTGTCTATTTCGTTCATCCATAGTTGCCTGACTCCCCGTCGTGTAGATAACTA
CGATACGGGAGGGCTTACCATCTGGCCCCAGTGCTGCAATGATACCGCGAGACCCACGCTCACCGGCTCC
AGATTTATCAGCAATAAACCAGCCAGCCGGAAGGGCCGAGCGCAGAAGTGGTCCTGCAACTTTATCCGCC
TCCATCCAGTCTATTAATTGTTGCCGGGAAGCTAGAGTAAGTAGTTCGCCAGTTAATAGTTTGCGCAACG
TTGTTGCCATTGCTACAGGCATCGTGGTGTCACGCTCGTCGTTTGGTATGGCTTCATTCAGCTCCGGTTC
CCAACGATCAAGGCGAGTTACATGATCCCCCATGTTGTGCAAAAAAGCGGTTAGCTCCTTCGGTCCTCCG
ATCGTTGTCAGAAGTAAGTTGGCCGCAGTGTTATCACTCATGGTTATGGCAGCACTGCATAATTCTCTTA
CTGTCATGCCATCCGTAAGATGCTTTTCTGTGACTGGTGAGTACTCAACCAAGTCATTCTGAGAATAGTG
TATGCGGCGACCGAGTTGCTCTTGCCCGGCGTCAATACGGGATAATACCGCGCCACATAGCAGAACTTTA
AAAGTGCTCATCATTGGAAAACGTTCTTCGGGGCGAAAACTCTCAAGGATCTTACCGCTGTTGAGATCCA
GTTCGATGTAACCCACTCGTGCACCCAACTGATCTTCAGCATCTTTTACTTTCACCAGCGTTTCTGGGTG
AGCAAAAACAGGAAGGCAAAATGCCGCAAAAAAGGGAATAAGGGCGACACGGAAATGTTGAATACTCATA
CTCTTCCTTTTTCAATATTATTGAAGCATTTATCAGGGTTATTGTCTCATGAGCGGATACATATTTGAAT
GTATTTAGAAAAATAAACAAATAGGGGTTCCGCGCACATTTCCCCGAAAAGTGCCACCTGACGTCGACGG
ATCGGGAGATCTCCCGATCCCCTATGGTCGACTCTCAGTACAATCTGCTCTGATGCCGCATAGTTAAGCC
AGTATCTGCTCCCTGCTTGTGTGTTGGAGGTCGCTGAGTAGTGCGCGAGCAAAATTTAAGCTACAACAAG
GCAAGGCTTGACCGACAATTGCATGAAGAATCTGCTTAGGGTTAGGC
