Features (pLannotate 1.2.2; 25 found; start..end, strand, type, name):
    158..537     +  enhancer       CMV enhancer: human cytomegalovirus immediate early enhancer
    538..741     +  promoter       CMV promoter: human cytomegalovirus (CMV) immediate early promoter
    737..770     +  LTR            5' LTR (truncated) (fragment): truncated 5' long terminal repeat (LTR) from HIV-1
    786..804     +  promoter       T7 promoter: promoter for bacteriophage T7 RNA polymerase
    829..1443    +  CDS            MIS12: MIS12_HUMAN - Experimental evidence at protein level: Swiss-Prot protein existence level 1. Part of the MIS12 complex which is required for normal chromosome alignment and segregation and for kinetochore formation during mitosis (PubMed:12515822, PubMed:15502821, PubMed:16585270). Essential for proper kinetochore microtubule attachments (PubMed:23891108). From Homo sapiens (Human).
   1450..1475    +  misc_feature   MCS (fragment): multiple cloning site
   1489..1767    +  CDS            FRB*: T2098L mutant of FKBP-rapamycin binding domain of human FRAP binds synthetic ligands such as AP21967
   1777..1800    +  CDS            FLAG: FLAG® epitope tag, followed by an enterokinase cleavage site
   1807..2520    +  CDS            TagRFP: monomeric derivative of red fluorescent protein from Entacmaea quadricolor (Merzlyak et al., 2007) mammalian codon-optimized
   2530..2548    -  promoter       SP6 promoter: promoter for bacteriophage SP6 RNA polymerase
   2619..2848    +  intron         chimeric intron: chimera between introns from adenovirus and immunoglobulin heavy chain genes
   3015..3477    +  misc_feature   IRES: internal ribosome entry site (IRES) of the encephalomyocarditis virus (EMCV)
   3510..4109    +  CDS            PuroR: puromycin N-acetyltransferase; pac from Streptomyces alboniger; confers resistance to puromycin
   4159..4224    +  CDS            dmpM (fragment): DMPM_STRAD - Protein inferred from homology: Swiss-Prot protein existence level 3. From Streptomyces alboniger.
   4251..4475    +  polyA_signal   bGH poly(A) signal: bovine growth hormone polyadenylation signal
   4479..4500    +  promoter       SV40 promoter (fragment): SV40 enhancer and early promoter
   4510..4561    +  polyA_signal   SV40 poly(A) signal (fragment): SV40 polyadenylation signal
   4625..4641    -  protein_bind   lac operator: The lac repressor binds to the lac operator to inhibit transcription in E. coli. This inhibition can be relieved by adding lactose or isopropyl-β-D-thiogalactopyranoside (IPTG). lac repressor encoded by lacI
   4649..4679    -  promoter       lac promoter: promoter for the E. coli lac operon
   4694..4715    -  protein_bind   CAP binding site: CAP binding activates transcription in the presence of cAMP. E. coli catabolite activator protein
   4728..4820    -  CDS            lacI (fragment): lac repressor; lacI; The lac repressor binds to the lac operator to inhibit transcription in E. coli. This inhibition can be relieved by adding lactose or isopropyl-β-D-thiogalactopyranoside (IPTG).
   5003..5591    -  rep_origin     ori: high-copy-number ColE1/pMB1/pBR322/pUC origin of replication
   5762..6622    -  CDS            AmpR: β-lactamase; bla; confers resistance to ampicillin, carbenicillin, and related antibiotics
   6623..6727    -  promoter       AmpR promoter: bla
   6786..3       -  misc_feature   bom (fragment) (across the origin): basis of mobility region from pBR322
>Addgene plasmid #114039 | MIS12-FRB-tagRFP | addgene full sequence | sequence record 221370 | Addgene Partial NGS Result
TATCTGCTCCCTGCTTGTGTGTTGGAGGTCGCTGAGTAGTGCGCGAGCAAAATTTAAGCTACAACAAGGC
AAGGCTTGACCGACAATTGCATGAAGAATCTGCTTAGGGTTAGGCGTTTTGCGCTGCTTCGCGATGTACG
GGCCAGATATACGCGTTGACATTGATTATTGACTAGTTATTAATAGTAATCAATTACGGGGTCATTAGTT
CATAGCCCATATATGGAGTTCCGCGTTACATAACTTACGGTAAATGGCCCGCCTGGCTGACCGCCCAACG
ACCCCCGCCCATTGACGTCAATAATGACGTATGTTCCCATAGTAACGCCAATAGGGACTTTCCATTGACG
TCAATGGGTGGAGTATTTACGGTAAACTGCCCACTTGGCAGTACATCAAGTGTATCATATGCCAAGTACG
CCCCCTATTGACGTCAATGACGGTAAATGGCCCGCCTGGCATTATGCCCAGTACATGACCTTATGGGACT
TTCCTACTTGGCAGTACATCTACGTATTAGTCATCGCTATTACCATGGTGATGCGGTTTTGGCAGTACAT
CAATGGGCGTGGATAGCGGTTTGACTCACGGGGATTTCCAAGTCTCCACCCCATTGACGTCAATGGGAGT
TTGTTTTGGCACCAAAATCAACGGGACTTTCCAAAATGTCGTAACAACTCCGCCCCATTGACGCAAATGG
GCGGTAGGCGTGTACGGTGGGAGGTCTATATAAGCAGAGCTCTCTGGCTAACTAGAGAACCCACTGCTTA
CTGGCTTATCGAAATTAATACGACTCACTATAGGGAGACCCAAGCTTGGCGCGCCACCATGTCTGTGGAT
CCAATGACCTACGAGGCCCAGTTCTTTGGCTTCACGCCACAAACGTGCATGCTTCGGATCTACATTGCAT
TTCAAGACTACCTATTTGAAGTGATGCAGGCCGTTGAACAGGTTATTCTGAAGAAGCTGGATGGCATCCC
AGACTGTGACATTAGCCCAGTGCAGATTCGCAAATGCACAGAGAAGTTTCTTTGCTTCATGAAAGGACAT
TTTGATAACCTTTTTAGCAAAATGGAGCAACTGTTTTTGCAGCTGATTTTACGTATTCCCTCAAACATCT
TGCTTCCTGAAGATAAATGTAAGGAGACACCTTATAGTGAGGAAGATTTTCAGCATCTCCAGAAAGAAAT
TGAACAGTTACAGGAGAAGTACAAGACTGAATTATGTACTAAGCAGGCCCTTCTTGCAGAATTAGAAGAG
CAAAAAATTGTTCAGGCCAAACTCAAACAGACGTTGACTTTCTTTGATGAGCTTCATAATGTTGGCAGAG
ATCATGGGACTAGTGATTTTAGGGAGAGTTTAGTATCCCTGGTTCAGAACTCCAGAAAACTACAGAACAT
TAGAGACAATGTGGAAAAGGAATCGAAACGACTGAAAATATCGCTAGCAAGATCTCGAGCTCAAGCTTCG
AATTCAATGGCTTCTAGAATCCTCTGGCATGAGATGTGGCATGAAGGCCTGGAAGAGGCATCTCGTTTGT
ACTTTGGGGAAAGGAACGTGAAAGGCATGTTTGAGGTGCTGGAGCCCTTGCATGCTATGATGGAACGGGG
CCCCCAGACTCTGAAGGAAACATCCTTTAATCAGGCCTATGGTCGAGATTTAATGGAGGCCCAAGAGTGG
TGCAGGAAGTACATGAAATCAGGGAATGTCAAGGACCTCCTCCAAGCCTGGGACCTCTATTATCATGTGT
TCCGACGAATCTCAAAGACTAGTATCGATTACAAGGATGACGATGACAAGGGATCCATGGTGTCTAAGGG
CGAAGAGCTGATTAAGGAGAACATGCACATGAAGCTGTACATGGAGGGCACCGTGAACAACCACCACTTC
AAGTGCACATCCGAGGGCGAAGGCAAGCCCTACGAGGGCACCCAGACCATGAGAATCAAGGTGGTCGAGG
GCGGCCCTCTCCCCTTCGCCTTCGACATCCTGGCTACCAGCTTCATGTACGGCAGCAGAACCTTCATCAA
CCACACCCAGGGCATCCCCGACTTCTTTAAGCAGTCCTTCCCTGAGGGCTTCACATGGGAGAGAGTCACC
ACATACGAAGACGGGGGCGTGCTGACCGCTACCCAGGACACCAGCCTCCAGGACGGCTGCCTCATCTACA
ACGTCAAGATCAGAGGGGTGAACTTCCCATCCAACGGCCCTGTGATGCAGAAGAAAACACTCGGCTGGGA
GGCCAACACCGAGATGCTGTACCCCGCTGACGGCGGCCTGGAAGGCAGAAGCGACATGGCCCTGAAGCTC
GTGGGCGGGGGCCACCTGATCTGCAACTTCAAGACCACATACAGATCCAAGAAACCCGCTAAGAACCTCA
AGATGCCCGGCGTCTACTATGTGGACCACAGACTGGAAAGAATCAAGGAGGCCGACAAAGAGACCTACGT
CGAGCAGCACGAGGTGGCTGTGGCCAGATACTGCGACCTCCCTAGCAAACTGGGGCACAAACTTAATTGA
GGGCCCTATTCTATAGTGTCACCTAAATGCGCGGCCGCATAGATAACTGATCCAGTGTGCTGGAATTAAT
TCGCTGTCTGCGAGGGCCAGCTGTTGGGGTGAGTACTCCCTCTCAAAAGCGGGCATGACTTCTGCGCTAA
GATTGTCAGTTTCCAAAAACGAGGAGGATTTGATATTCACCTGGCCCGCGGTGATGCCTTTGAGGGTGGC
CGCGTCCATCTGGTCAGAAAAGACAATCTTTTTGTTGTCAAGCTTGAGGTGTGGCAGGCTTGAGATCTGG
CCATACACTTGAGTGACAATGACATCCACTTTGCCTTTCTCTCCACAGGTGTCCACTCCCAGGTCCAACT
GCAGGTCGAGCATGCATCTAGGGCGGCCAATTCCGCCCCTCTCCCCCCCCCCCCTAACGTTACTGGCCGA
AGCCGCTTGGAATAAGGCCGGTGTGCGTTTGTCTATATGTTATTTTCCACCATATTGCCGTCTTTTGGCA
ATGTGAGGGCCCGGAAACCTGGCCCTGTCTTCTTGACGAGCATTCCTAGGGGTCTTTCCCCTCTCGCCAA
AGGAATGCAAGGTCTGTTGAATGTCGTGAAGGAAGCAGTTCCTCTGGAAGCTTCTTGAAGACAAACAACG
TCTGTAGCGACCCTTTGCAGGCAGCGGAACCCCCCACCTGGCGACAGGTGCCTCTGCGGCCAAAAGCCAC
GTGTATAAGATACACCTGCAAAGGCGGCACAACCCCAGTGCCACGTTGTGAGTTGGATAGTTGTGGAAAG
AGTCAAATGGCTCTCCTCAAGCGTATTCAACAAGGGGCTGAAGGATGCCCAGAAGGTACCCCATTGTATG
GGATCTGATCTGGGGCCTCGGTGCACATGCTTTACATGTGTTTAGTCGAGGTTAAAAAAACGTCTAGGCC
CCCCGAACCACGGGGACGTGGTTTTCCTTTGAAAAACACGATGATAAGCTTGCCACAACCCACAAGGAGA
CGACCTTCCATGACCGAGTACAAGCCCACGGTGCGCCTCGCCACCCGCGACGACGTCCCCCGGGCCGTAC
GCACCCTCGCCGCCGCGTTCGCCGACTACCCCGCCACGCGCCACACCGTCGACCCGGACCGCCACATCGA
GCGGGTCACCGAGCTGCAAGAACTCTTCCTCACGCGCGTCGGGCTCGACATCGGCAAGGTGTGGGTCGCG
GACGACGGCGCCGCGGTGGCGGTCTGGACCACGCCGGAGAGCGTCGAAGCGGGGGCGGTGTTCGCCGAGA
TCGGCCCGCGCATGGCCGAGTTGAGCGGTTCCCGGCTGGCCGCGCAGCAACAGATGGAAGGCCTCCTGGC
GCCGCACCGGCCCAAGGAGCCCGCGTGGTTCCTGGCCACCGTCGGCGTCTCGCCCGACCACCAGGGCAAG
GGTCTGGGCAGCGCCGTCGTGCTCCCCGGAGTGGAGGCGGCCGAGCGCGCCGGGGTGCCCGCCTTCCTGG
AGACCTCCGCGCCCCGCAACCTCCCCTTCTACGAGCGGCTCGGCTTCACCGTCACCGCCGACGTCGAGGT
GCCCGAAGGACCGCGCACCTGGTGCATGACCCGCAAGCCCGGTGCCTGACGCCCGCCCCACGACCCGCAG
CGCCCGACCGAAAGGAGCGCACGACCCCATGGCTCCGACCGAAGCCACCCGGGGCGGCCCCGCCGACCCC
GCACCCGCCCCCGAGGCCCACCGACTCTAGAGCTCGCTGATCAGCCTCGACTGTGCCTTCTAGTTGCCAG
CCATCTGTTGTTTGCCCCTCCCCCGTGCCTTCCTTGACCCTGGAAGGTGCCACTCCCACTGTCCTTTCCT
AATAAAATGAGGAAATTGCATCGCATTGTCTGAGTAGGTGTCATTCTATTCTGGGGGGTGGGGTGGGGCA
GGACAGCAAGGGGGAGGATTGGGAAGACAATAGCAGGCATGCTGGGGATGCGGTGGGCTCTATGGCTTCT
GAGGCGGAAAGAACCAGCTGGGGCTCGAGTGCATTCTAGTTGTGGTTTGTCCAAACTCATCAATGTATCT
TATCATGTCTGTATACCGTCGACCTCTAGCTAGAGCTTGGCGTAATCATGGTCATAGCTGTTTCCTGTGT
GAAATTGTTATCCGCTCACAATTCCACACAACATACGAGCCGGAAGCATAAAGTGTAAAGCCTGGGGTGC
CTAATGAGTGAGCTAACTCACATTAATTGCGTTGCGCTCACTGCCCGCTTTCCAGTCGGGAAACCTGTCG
TGCCAGCTGCATTAATGAATCGGCCAACGCGCGGGGAGAGGCGGTTTGCGTATTGGGCGCTCTTCCGCTT
CCTCGCTCACTGACTCGCTGCGCTCGGTCGTTCGGCTGCGGCGAGCGGTATCAGCTCACTCAAAGGCGGT
AATACGGTTATCCACAGAATCAGGGGATAACGCAGGAAAGAACATGTGAGCAAAAGGCCAGCAAAAGGCC
AGGAACCGTAAAAAGGCCGCGTTGCTGGCGTTTTTCCATAGGCTCCGCCCCCCTGACGAGCATCACAAAA
ATCGACGCTCAAGTCAGAGGTGGCGAAACCCGACAGGACTATAAAGATACCAGGCGTTTCCCCCTGGAAG
CTCCCTCGTGCGCTCTCCTGTTCCGACCCTGCCGCTTACCGGATACCTGTCCGCCTTTCTCCCTTCGGGA
AGCGTGGCGCTTTCTCATAGCTCACGCTGTAGGTATCTCAGTTCGGTGTAGGTCGTTCGCTCCAAGCTGG
GCTGTGTGCACGAACCCCCCGTTCAGCCCGACCGCTGCGCCTTATCCGGTAACTATCGTCTTGAGTCCAA
CCCGGTAAGACACGACTTATCGCCACTGGCAGCAGCCACTGGTAACAGGATTAGCAGAGCGAGGTATGTA
GGCGGTGCTACAGAGTTCTTGAAGTGGTGGCCTAACTACGGCTACACTAGAAGAACAGTATTTGGTATCT
GCGCTCTGCTGAAGCCAGTTACCTTCGGAAAAAGAGTTGGTAGCTCTTGATCCGGCAAACAAACCACCGC
TGGTAGCGGTGGTTTTTTTGTTTGCAAGCAGCAGATTACGCGCAGAAAAAAAGGATCTCAAGAAGATCCT
TTGATCTTTTCTACGGGGTCTGACGCTCAGTGGAACGAAAACTCACGTTAAGGGATTTTGGTCATGAGAT
TATCAAAAAGGATCTTCACCTAGATCCTTTTAAATTAAAAATGAAGTTTTAAATCAATCTAAAGTATATA
TGAGTAAACTTGGTCTGACAGTTACCAATGCTTAATCAGTGAGGCACCTATCTCAGCGATCTGTCTATTT
CGTTCATCCATAGTTGCCTGACTCCCCGTCGTGTAGATAACTACGATACGGGAGGGCTTACCATCTGGCC
CCAGTGCTGCAATGATACCGCGAGACCCACGCTCACCGGCTCCAGATTTATCAGCAATAAACCAGCCAGC
CGGAAGGGCCGAGCGCAGAAGTGGTCCTGCAACTTTATCCGCCTCCATCCAGTCTATTAATTGTTGCCGG
GAAGCTAGAGTAAGTAGTTCGCCAGTTAATAGTTTGCGCAACGTTGTTGCCATTGCTACAGGCATCGTGG
TGTCACGCTCGTCGTTTGGTATGGCTTCATTCAGCTCCGGTTCCCAACGATCAAGGCGAGTTACATGATC
CCCCATGTTGTGCAAAAAAGCGGTTAGCTCCTTCGGTCCTCCGATCGTTGTCAGAAGTAAGTTGGCCGCA
GTGTTATCACTCATGGTTATGGCAGCACTGCATAATTCTCTTACTGTCATGCCATCCGTAAGATGCTTTT
CTGTGACTGGTGAGTACTCAACCAAGTCATTCTGAGAATAGTGTATGCGGCGACCGAGTTGCTCTTGCCC
GGCGTCAATACGGGATAATACCGCGCCACATAGCAGAACTTTAAAAGTGCTCATCATTGGAAAACGTTCT
TCGGGGCGAAAACTCTCAAGGATCTTACCGCTGTTGAGATCCAGTTCGATGTAACCCACTCGTGCACCCA
ACTGATCTTCAGCATCTTTTACTTTCACCAGCGTTTCTGGGTGAGCAAAAACAGGAAGGCAAAATGCCGC
AAAAAAGGGAATAAGGGCGACACGGAAATGTTGAATACTCATACTCTTCCTTTTTCAATATTATTGAAGC
ATTTATCAGGGTTATTGTCTCATGAGCGGATACATATTTGAATGTATTTAGAAAAATAAACAAATAGGGG
TTCCGCGCACATTTCCCCGAAAAGTGCCACCTGACGTCGACGGATCGGGAGATCTCCCGATCCCCTATGG
TGCACTCTCAGTACAATCTGCTCTGATGCCGCATAGTTAAGCCAG
